>Addgene plasmid #119058 | pET28-His-TEV-NQO1 | addgene full sequence | sequence record 231820 | Addgene NGS Result
CAAGGAGATGGCGCCCAACAGTCCCCCGGCCACGGGGCCTGCCACCATACCCACGCCGAAACAAGCGCTC
ATGAGCCCGAAGTGGCGAGCCCGATCTTCCCCATCGGTGATGTCGGCGATATAGGCGCCAGCAACCGCAC
CTGTGGCGCCGGTGATGCCGGCCACGATGCGTCCGGCGTAGAGGATCGAGATCTCGATCCCGCGAAATTA
ATACGACTCACTATAGGGGAATTGTGAGCGGATAACAATTCCCCTCTAGAAATAATTTTGTTTAACTTTA
AGAAGGAGATATACCATGGGCAGCAGCCATCATCATCATCATCACTCCGCGGGTGAAAACCTGTACTTCC
AGGGT
[810 nt withheld, positions 356-1165]
GCTAGAAAATAAAAGCTTGCGGCCGCACTCGAGCACCACCACCACCACCACTGAGATCCGGCTGCTAACA
AAGCCCGAAAGGAAGCTGAGTTGGCTGCTGCCACCGCTGAGCAATAACTAGCATAACCCCTTGGGGCCTC
TAAACGGGTCTTGAGGGGTTTTTTGCTGAAAGGAGGAACTATATCCGGATTGGCGAATGGG
[124 nt withheld, positions 1367-1490]
C
[91 nt withheld, positions 1492-1582]
A
[49 nt withheld, positions 1584-1632]
CCTTTGACGTTGGAGTCCACGTTCTTT
[37 nt withheld, positions 1660-1696]
ACCCTATCTCGGTCTATTCTTTTGATTTATAAGGGATTTTGCCGATTTCGGCCTATTGGTTAAAAAATGA
GCTGATTTAACAAAAATTTAACGCGAATTTTAACAAAATATTAACGCTTACAATTTAGGTGGCACTTTTC
GGGGAAATGTGCGCGGAACCCCTATTTGTTTATTTTTCTAAATACATTCAAATATGTATCCGCTCATGAA
TTAATTCTTAGAAAAACTCATCGAGCATCAAATGAAACTGCAATTTATTCATATCAGGATTATCAATACC
ATATTTTTGAAAAAGCCGTTTCTGTAATGAAGGAGAAAACTCACCGAGGCAGTTCCATAGGATGGCAAGA
TCCTGGTATCGGTCTGCGATTCCGACTCGTCCAACATCAATACAACCTATTAATTTCCCCTCGTCAAAAA
TAAGGTTATCAAGTGAGAAATCACCATGAGTGACGACTGAATCCGGTGAGAATGGCAAAAGTTTATGCAT
TTCTTTCCAGACTTGTTCAACAGGCCAGCCATTACGCTCGTCATCAAAATCACTCGCATCAACCAAACCG
TTATTCATTCGTGATTGCGCCTGAGCGAGACGAAATACGCGATCGCTGTTAAAAGGACAATTACAAACAG
GAATCGAATGCAACCGGCGCAGGAACACTGCCAGCGCATCAACAATATTTTCACCTGAATCAGGATATTC
TTCTAATACCTGGAATGCTGTTTTCCCGGGGATCGCAGTGGTGAGTAACCATGCATCATCAGGAGTACGG
ATAAAATGCTTGATGGTCGGAAGAGGCATAAATTCCGTCAGCCAGTTTAGTCTGACCATCTCATCTGTAA
CATCATTGGCAACGCTACCTTTGCCATGTTTCAGAAACAACTCTGGCGCATCGGGCTTCCCATACAATCG
ATAGATTGTCGCACCTGATTGCCCGACATTATCGCGAGCCCATTTATACCCATATAAATCAGCATCCATG
TTGGAATTTAATCGCGGCCTAGAGCAAGACGTTTCCCGTTGAATATGGCTCATAACACCCCTTGTATTAC
TGTTTATGTAAGCAGACAGTTTTATTGTTCATGACCAAAATCCCTTAACGTGAGTTTTCGTTCCACTGAG
CGTCAGACCCCGTAGAAAAGATCAAAGGATCTTCTTGAGATCCTTTTTTTCTGCGCGTAATCTGCTGCTT
GCAAACAAAAAAACCACCGCTACCAGCGGTGGTTTGTTTGCCGGATCAAGAGCTACCAACTCTTTTTCCG
AAGGTAACTGGCTTCAGCAGAGCGCAGATACCAAATACTGTCCTTCTAGTGTAGCCGTAGTTAGGCCACC
ACTTCAAGAACTCTGTAGCACCGCCTACATACCTCGCTCTGCTAATCCTGTTACCAGTGGCTGCTGCCAG
TGGCGATAAGTCGTGTCTTACCGGGTTGGACTCAAGACGATAGTTACCGGATAAGGCGCAGCGGTCGGGC
TGAACGGGGGGTTCGTGCACACAGCCCAGCTTGGAGCGAACGACCTACACCGAACTGAGATACCTACAGC
GTGAGCTATGAGAAAGCGCCACGCTTCCCGAAGGGAGAAAGGCGGACAGGTATCCGGTAAGCGGCAGGGT
CGGAACAGGAGAGCGCACGAGGGAGCTTCCAGGGGGAAACGCCTGGTATCTTTATAGTCCTGTCGGGTTT
CGCCACCTCTGACTTGAGCGTCGATTTTTGTGATGCTCGTCAGGGGGGCGGAGCCTATGGAAAAACGCCA
GCAACGCGGCCTTTTTACGGTTCCTGGCCTTTTGCTGGCCTTTTGCTCACATGTTCTTTCCTGCGTTATC
CCCTGATTCTGTGGATAACCGTATTACCGCCTTTGAGTGAGCTGATACCGCTCGCCGCAGCCGAACGACC
GAGCGCAGCGAGTCAGTGAGCGAGGAAGCGGAAGAGCGCCTGATGCGGTATTTTCTCCTTACGCATCTGT
GCGGTATTTCACACCGCAATGGTGCACTCTCAGTACAATCTGCTCTGATGCCGCATAGTTAAGCCAGTAT
ACACTCCGCTATCGCTACGTGACTGGGTCATGGCTGCGCCCCGACACCCGCCAACACCCGCTGACGCGCC
CTGACGGGCTTGTCTGCTCCCGGCATCCGCTTACAGACAAGCTGTGACCGTCTCCGGGAGCTGCATGTGT
CAGAGGTTTTCACCGTCATCACCGAAACGCGCGAGGCAGCTGCGGTAAAGCTCATCAGCGTGGTCGTGAA
GCGATTCACAGATGTCTGCCTGTTCATCCGCGTCCAGCTCGTTGAGTTTCTCCAGAAGCGTTAATGTCTG
GCTTCTGATAAAGCGGGCCATGTTAAGGGCGGTTTTTTCCTGTTTGGTCACTGATGCCTCCGTGTAAGGG
GGATTTCTGTTCATGGGGGTAATGATACCGATGAAACGAGAGAGGATGCTCACGATACGGGTTACTGATG
ATGAACATGCCCGGTTACTGGAACGTTGTGAGGGTAAACAACTGGCGGTATGGATGCGGCGGGACCAGAG
AAAAATCACTCAGGGTCAATGCCAGCGCTTCGTTAATACAGATGTAGGTGTTCCACAGGGTAGCCAGCAG
CATCCTGCGATGCAGATCCGGAACATAATGGTGCAGGGCGCTGACTTCCGCGTTTCCAGACTTTACGAAA
CACGGAAACCGAAGACCATTCATGTTGTTGCTCAGGTCGCAGACGTTTTGCAGCAGCAGTCGCTTCACGT
TCGCTCGCGTATCGGTGATTCATTCTGCTAACCAGTAAGGCAACCCCGCCAGCCTAGCCGGGTCCTCAAC
GACAGGAGCACGATCATGCGCACCCGTGGGGCCGCCATGCCGGCGATAATGGCCTGCTTCTCGCCGAAAC
GTTTGGTGGCGGGACCAGTGACGAAGGCTTGAGCGAGGGCGTGCAAGATTCCGAATACCGCAAGCGACAG
GCCGATCATCGTCGCGCTCCAGCGAAAGCGGTCCTCGCCGAAAATGACCCAGAGCGCTGCCGGCACCTGT
CCTACGAGTTGCATGATAAAGAAGACAGTCATAAGTGCGGCGACGATAGTCATGCCCCGCGCCCACCGGA
AGGAGCTGACTGGGTTGAAGGCTCTCAAGGGCATCGGTCGAGATCCCGGTGCCTAATGAGTGAGCTAACT
TACATTAATTGCGTTGCGCTCACTGCCCGCTTTCCAGTCGGGAAACCTGTCGTGCCAGCTGCATTAATGA
ATCGGCCAACGCGCGGGGAGAGGCGGTTTGCGTATTGGGCGCCAGGGTGGTTTTTCTTTTCACCAGTGAG
ACGGGCAACAGCTGATTGCCCTTCACCGCCTGGCCCTGAGAGAGTTGCAGCAAGCGGTCCACGCTGGTTT
GCCCCAGCAGGCGAAAATCCTGTTTGATGGTGGTTAACGGCGGGATATAACATGAGCTGTCTTCGGTATC
GTCGTATCCCACTACCGAGATATCCGCACCAACGCGCAGCCCGGACTCGGTAATGGCGCGCATTGCGCCC
AGCGCCATCTGATCGTTGGCAACCAGCATCGCAGTGGGAACGATGCCCTCATTCAGCATTTGCATGGTTT
GTTGAAAACCGGACATGGCACTCCAGTCGCCTTCCCGTTCCGCTATCGGCTGAATTTGATTGCGAGTGAG
ATATTTATGCCAGCCAGCCAGACGCAGACGCGCCGAGACAGAACTTAATGGGCCCGCTAACAGCGCGATT
TGCTGGTGACCCAATGCGACCAGATGCTCCACGCCCAGTCGCGTACCGTCTTCATGGGAGAAAATAATAC
TGTTGATGGGTGTCTGGTCAGAGACATCAAGAAATAACGCCGGAACATTAGTGCAGGCAGCTTCCACAGC
AATGGCATCCTGGTCATCCAGCGGATAGTTAATGATCAGCCCACTGACGCGTTGCGCGAGAAGATTGTGC
ACCGCCGCTTTACAGGCTTCGACGCCGCTTCGTTCTACCATCGACACCACCACGCTGGCACCCAGTTGAT
CGGCGCGAGATTTAATCGCCGCGACAATTTGCGACGGCGCGTGCAGGGCCAGACTGGAGGTGGCAACGCC
AATCAGCAACGACTGTTTGCCCGCCAGTTGTTGTGCCACGCGGTTGGGAATGTAATTCAGCTCCGCCATC
GCCGCTTCCACTTTTTCCCGCGTTTTCGCAGAAACGTGGCTGGCCTGGTTCACCACGCGGGAAACGGTCT
GATAAGAGACACCGGCATACTCTGCGACATCGTATAACGTTACTGGTTTCACATTCACCACCCTGAATTG
ACTCTCTTCCGGGCGCTATCATGCCATACCGCGAAAGGTTTTGCGCCATTCGATGGTGTCCGGGATCTCG
ACGCTCTCCCTTATGCGACTCCTGCATTAGGAAGCAGCCCAGTAGTAGGTTGAGGCCGTTGAGCACCGCC
GCCGCAAGGAATGGTGCATG
Features (pLannotate 1.2.2; 21 found; start..end, strand, type, name):
    209..227     +  promoter       T7 promoter: promoter for bacteriophage T7 RNA polymerase
    228..252     +  protein_bind   lac operator: The lac repressor binds to the lac operator to inhibit transcription in E. coli. This inhibition can be relieved by adding lactose or isopropyl-β-D-thiogalactopyranoside (IPTG). lac repressor encoded by lacI
    267..289     +  RBS            RBS: efficient ribosome binding site from bacteriophage T7 gene 10 (Olins and Rangwala, 1989)
    308..324     +  CDS            capTEV™ (fragment): composite tag for in vivo biotinylation, TEV protease cleavage, and 6xHis tagging
    335..353     +  CDS            TEV site (fragment): tobacco etch virus (TEV) protease recognition and cleavage site
    356..1174    +  CDS            NQO1 (sequence partly withheld): NQO1_HUMAN - Also known as DIA4, NMOR1. Experimental evidence at protein level: Swiss-Prot protein existence level 1. The enzyme apparently serves as a quinone reductase in connection with conjugation reactions of hydroquinons involved in detoxification pathways as well as in biosynthetic processes such as the vitamin K-dependent gamma-carboxylation of glutamate residues in prothrombin synthesis. From Homo sapiens (Human).
   1199..1216    +  CDS            9xHis (fragment): 9xHis affinity tag
   1226..1275    +  CDS            SET1 (fragment): solubility-enhancement tag derived from T7 phage gene 10B
   1283..1330    +  terminator     T7 terminator: transcription terminator for bacteriophage T7 RNA polymerase
   1367..1795    +  rep_origin     f1 ori (sequence partly withheld): f1 bacteriophage origin of replication; arrow indicates direction of (+) strand synthesis
   1848..1905    +  promoter       AmpR promoter (fragment): bla
   1914..2729    -  CDS            KanR: aminoglycoside phosphotransferase; aph(3')-Ia; confers resistance to kanamycin in bacteria or G418 (Geneticin®) in eukaryotes
   2851..3439    +  rep_origin     ori: high-copy-number ColE1/pMB1/pBR322/pUC origin of replication
   3625..3764    -  misc_feature   bom: basis of mobility region from pBR322
   3866..4057    -  CDS            rop: Rop protein, which maintains plasmids at low copy number; rop
   4074..4454    +  CDS            YPB1_ECOLX: Protein predicted: Swiss-Prot protein existence level 4. From Escherichia coli.
   4526..4817    -  CDS            TcR (fragment): tetracycline efflux protein; tet; confers resistance to tetracycline
   4832..4853    -  protein_bind   CAP binding site: CAP binding activates transcription in the presence of cAMP. E. coli catabolite activator protein
   4866..5948    -  CDS            lacI: lac repressor; lacI; The lac repressor binds to the lac operator to inhibit transcription in E. coli. This inhibition can be relieved by adding lactose or isopropyl-β-D-thiogalactopyranoside (IPTG).
   5949..6026    -  promoter       lacI promoter: lacI
   6034..187     -  CDS            TcR (fragment) (across the origin): tetracycline efflux protein; tet; confers resistance to tetracycline
