[The description below was written by a language model from this plasmid's Addgene catalogue record and pLannotate feature annotations shown in this document.]
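Description:
pET28-His-TEV-NQO1 is a bacterial expression plasmid built on the Novagen pET28 backbone for producing human NAD(P)H:quinone oxidoreductase 1 (NQO1) in E. coli and purifying it by metal-affinity chromatography. The sequenced plasmid is about 6.1 kb. It replicates from a ColE1/pBR322-type origin and retains the rop gene and bom region, consistent with the low copy number listed in the record. Selection is by kanamycin through an aminoglycoside phosphotransferase gene. An f1 phage origin is also present, and short tetracycline-resistance fragments annotated around lacI appear to be non-functional remnants of pBR322 ancestry.

The expression cassette follows the standard pET arrangement. A T7 promoter is followed immediately by a lac operator and the T7 gene 10 ribosome binding site, and a T7 terminator closes the unit. The plasmid carries its own lacI gene, so transcription stays repressed until IPTG is added. Expression also requires a host that supplies T7 RNA polymerase, and the record names BL21 for this purpose. The open reading frame begins with a 6xHis tag and a TEV protease recognition site, both contributed by the backbone, fused to the N-terminus of the NQO1 coding sequence. This lets the tag be cleaved off after purification.

A second His-tag fragment is annotated downstream of NQO1, which probably corresponds to the optional C-terminal His sequence of pET28. The record describes only an N-terminal tag, and whether the downstream sequence is translated is not stated. The cloning sites used are not recorded. The associated work concerns inhibition of NQO1 activity and p53 degradation, so the purified recombinant enzyme is suited to biochemical assays of this kind.
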