Addgene plasmid #119058: pET28-His-TEV-NQO1
Purpose: For expression in E.coli and affinity purification of N-terminally His tagged NQO1
Depositing lab: Yosef Shaul. Depositing organization: Weizmann Institute of Science. Publication: Inhibition of NAD(P)H:quinone oxidoreductase 1 activity and induction of p53 degradation by the natural phenolic compound curcumin. Tsvetkov P, Asher G, Reiss V, Shaul Y, Sachs L, Lotem J. Proc Natl Acad Sci U S A. 2005 Apr 12;102(15):5535-40. doi: 10.1073/pnas.0501828102. Epub 2005 Apr 4. PubMed 15809436.
Backbone
  Vector backbone: pET28
  Backbone manufacturer: Novagen
  Vector type: Bacterial Expression
Growth in bacteria
  Bacterial resistance: Kanamycin, 50 μg/mL
  Growth temperature: 37°C
  Growth strain: DH5alpha
  Growth instructions: Use BL21 for protein expression.
  Copy number: Low Copy
Gene/Insert
  Gene/Insert name: NAD(P)H dehydrogenase, quinone 1 (NQO1)
  Species: H. sapiens (human)
  Insert size (bp): 884
  GenBank ID: NM_000903.2
  Entrez Gene: NQO1 (a.k.a. DHQU, DIA4, DTD, NMOR1, NMORI, QR1)
  Promoter: T7
  Tag / fusion protein: 6His, TEV site (N terminal on backbone)
  Cloning method: Restriction Enzyme; 5′ cloning site unknown (unknown if destroyed); 3′ cloning site unknown (unknown if destroyed)
  Sequencing primers: 5′ T7; 3′ PET REV 5' - GCT AGT TAT TGC TCA GCG G - 3'
Terms and licenses: Academic/Nonprofit Terms; Industry Terms: Not Available to Industry
How to cite: pET28-His-TEV-NQO1 was a gift from Yosef Shaul (Addgene plasmid # 119058 ; http://n2t.net/addgene:119058 ; RRID:Addgene_119058)
