>Addgene plasmid #119058 | pET28-His-TEV-NQO1 | depositor partial sequence | sequence record 225534 | PET REV 5' - GCTAGTTATTGCTCAGCGG - 3'
GTGGTGGTGGTGGTGGTGCTCGAGTGCGGCCGCAAGCTTTTATTTTCTAGC
[581 nt withheld, positions 52-632]
