>Addgene plasmid #119058 | pET28-His-TEV-NQO1 | depositor partial sequence | sequence record 225535 | T7
TCATCATCATCATCACTCCGCGGGTGAAAACCTGTACTTCCAGGGT
[582 nt withheld, positions 47-628]
